>Addgene plasmid #117642 | pEPOR2KN0075 | addgene full sequence | sequence record 228394 | Addgene NGS Result
GAACACTCTGTGCCGATGTATCACCTCTCGCAAGAATTCAAGCTTGGAGGTCAACATGGTGGAGCACGAC
ACTCTGGTCTACTCCAAAAATGTCAAAGATACAGTCTCAGAAGATCAAAGGGCTATTGAGACTTTTCAAC
AAAGGATAATTTCGGGAAACCTCCTCGGATTCCATTGCCCAGCTATCTGTCACTTCATCGAAAGGACAGT
AGAAAAGGAAGGTGGCTCCTACAAATGCCATCATTGCGATAAAGGAAAGGCTATCATTCAAGATCTCTCT
GCCGACAGTGGTCCCAAAGATGGACCCCCACCCACGAGGAGCATCGTGGAAAAAGAAGAGGTTCCAACCA
CGTCTACAAAGCAAGTGGATTGATGTGATAACATGGTGGAGCACGACACTCTGGTCTACTCCAAAAATGT
CAAAGATACAGTCTCAGAAGATCAAAGGGCTATTGAGACTTTTCAACAAAGGATAATTTCGGGAAACCTC
CTCGGATTCCATTGCCCAGCTATCTGTCACTTCATCGAAAGGACAGTAGAAAAGGAAGGTGGCTCCTACA
AATGCCATCATTGCGATAAAGGAAAGGCTATCATTCAAGATCTCTCTGCCGACAGTGGTCCCAAAGATGG
ACCCCCACCCACGAGGAGCATCGTGGAAAAAGAAGAGGTTCCAACCACGTCTACAAAGCAAGTGGATTGA
TGTGACATCTCCACTGACGTAAGGGATGACGCACAATCCCACTATCCTTCGCAAGACCCTTCCTCTATAT
AAGGAAGTTCATTTCATTTGGAGAGGACACGCTCGAGTATAAGAGCTCATTTTTACAACAATTACCAACA
ACAACAAACAACAAACAACATTACAATTACATTTACAATTATCGATACAATGGCCCCAAAGAAGAAGCGG
AAGGTCGGTATCCACGGAGTCCCAGCAGCCAAGCGGAACTACATCCTGGGCCTGGACATCGGCATCACCA
GCGTGGGCTACGGCATCATCGACTACGAGACACGGGACGTGATCGATGCCGGCGTGCGGCTGTTCAAAGA
GGCCAACGTGGAAAACAACGAGGGCAGGCGGAGCAAGAGAGGCGCCAGAAGGCTGAAGCGGCGGAGGCGG
CATAGAATCCAGAGAGTGAAGAAGCTGCTGTTCGACTACAACCTGCTGACCGACCACAGCGAGCTGAGCG
GCATCAACCCCTACGAGGCCAGAGTGAAGGGCCTGAGCCAGAAGCTGAGCGAGGAAGAGTTCTCTGCCGC
CCTGCTGCACCTGGCCAAGAGAAGAGGCGTGCACAACGTGAACGAGGTGGAAGAGGACACCGGCAACGAG
CTGTCCACCAAAGAGCAGATCAGCCGGAACAGCAAGGCCCTGGAAGAGAAATACGTGGCCGAACTGCAGC
TGGAACGGCTGAAGAAAGACGGCGAAGTGCGGGGCAGCATCAACAGATTCAAGACCAGCGACTACGTGAA
AGAAGCCAAACAGCTGCTGAAGGTGCAGAAGGCCTACCACCAGCTGGACCAGAGCTTCATCGACACCTAC
ATCGACCTGCTGGAAACCCGGCGGACCTACTATGAGGGACCTGGCGAGGGCAGCCCCTTCGGCTGGAAGG
ACATCAAAGAATGGTACGAGATGCTGATGGGCCACTGCACCTACTTCCCCGAGGAACTGCGGAGCGTGAA
GTACGCCTACAACGCCGACCTGTACAACGCCCTGAACGACCTGAACAATCTCGTGATCACCAGGGACGAG
AACGAGAAGCTGGAATATTACGAGAAGTTCCAGATCATCGAGAACGTGTTCAAGCAGAAGAAGAAGCCCA
CCCTGAAGCAGATCGCCAAAGAAATCCTCGTGAACGAAGAGGATATTAAGGGCTACAGAGTGACCAGCAC
CGGCAAGCCCGAGTTCACCAACCTGAAGGTGTACCACGACATCAAGGACATTACCGCCCGGAAAGAGATT
ATTGAGAACGCCGAGCTGCTGGATCAGATTGCCAAGATCCTGACCATCTACCAGAGCAGCGAGGACATCC
AGGAAGAACTGACCAATCTGAACTCCGAGCTGACCCAGGAAGAGATCGAGCAGATCTCTAATCTGAAGGG
CTATACCGGCACCCACAACCTGAGCCTGAAGGCCATCAACCTGATCCTGGACGAGCTGTGGCACACCAAC
GACAACCAGATCGCTATCTTCAACCGGCTGAAGCTGGTGCCCAAGAAGGTGGACCTGTCCCAGCAGAAAG
AGATCCCCACCACCCTGGTGGACGACTTCATCCTGAGCCCCGTCGTGAAGAGAAGCTTCATCCAGAGCAT
CAAAGTGATCAACGCCATCATCAAGAAGTACGGCCTGCCCAACGACATCATTATCGAGCTGGCCCGCGAG
AAGAACTCCAAGGACGCCCAGAAAATGATCAACGAGATGCAGAAGCGGAACCGGCAGACCAACGAGCGGA
TCGAGGAAATCATCCGGACCACCGGCAAAGAGAACGCCAAGTACCTGATCGAGAAGATCAAGCTGCACGA
CATGCAGGAAGGCAAGTGCCTGTACAGCCTGGAAGCCATCCCTCTGGAAGATCTGCTGAACAACCCCTTC
AACTATGAGGTGGACCACATCATCCCCAGAAGCGTGTCCTTCGACAACAGCTTCAACAACAAGGTGCTCG
TGAAGCAGGAAGAAAACAGCAAGAAGGGCAACCGGACCCCATTCCAGTACCTGAGCAGCAGCGACAGCAA
GATCAGCTACGAAACCTTCAAGAAGCACATCCTGAATCTGGCCAAGGGCAAGGGCAGAATCAGCAAGACC
AAGAAAGAGTATCTGCTGGAAGAACGGGACATCAACAGGTTCTCCGTGCAGAAAGACTTCATCAACCGGA
ACCTGGTGGATACCAGATACGCCACCAGAGGCCTGATGAACCTGCTGCGGAGCTACTTCAGAGTGAACAA
CCTGGACGTGAAAGTGAAGTCCATCAATGGCGGCTTCACCAGCTTTCTGCGGCGGAAGTGGAAGTTTAAG
AAAGAGCGGAACAAGGGGTACAAGCACCACGCCGAGGACGCCCTGATCATTGCCAACGCCGATTTCATCT
TCAAAGAGTGGAAGAAACTGGACAAGGCCAAAAAAGTGATGGAAAACCAGATGTTCGAGGAAAAGCAGGC
CGAGAGCATGCCCGAGATCGAAACCGAGCAGGAGTACAAAGAGATCTTCATCACCCCCCACCAGATCAAG
CACATTAAGGACTTCAAGGACTACAAGTACAGCCACCGGGTGGACAAGAAGCCTAATAGAGAGCTGATTA
ACGACACCCTGTACTCCACCCGGAAGGACGACAAGGGCAACACCCTGATCGTGAACAATCTGAACGGCCT
GTACGACAAGGACAATGACAAGCTGAAAAAGCTGATCAACAAGAGCCCCGAAAAGCTGCTGATGTACCAC
CACGACCCCCAGACCTACCAGAAACTGAAGCTGATTATGGAACAGTACGGCGACGAGAAGAATCCCCTGT
ACAAGTACTACGAGGAAACCGGGAACTACCTGACCAAGTACTCCAAAAAGGACAACGGCCCCGTGATCAA
GAAGATTAAGTATTACGGCAACAAACTGAACGCCCATCTGGACATCACCGACGACTACCCCAACAGCAGA
AACAAGGTCGTGAAGCTGTCCCTGAAGCCCTACAGATTCGACGTGTACCTGGACAATGGCGTGTACAAGT
TCGTGACCGTGAAGAATCTGGATGTGATCAAAAAAGAAAACTACTACGAAGTGAATAGCAAGTGCTATGA
GGAAGCTAAGAAGCTGAAGAAGATCAGCAACCAGGCCGAGTTTATCGCCTCCTTCTACAACAACGATCTG
ATCAAGATCAACGGCGAGCTGTATAGAGTGATCGGCGTGAACAACGACCTGCTGAACCGGATCGAAGTGA
ACATGATCGACATCACCTACCGCGAGTACCTGGAAAACATGAACGACAAGAGGCCCCCCAGGATCATTAA
GACAATCGCCTCCAAGACCCAGAGCATTAAGAAGTACAGCACAGACATTCTGGGCAACCTGTATGAAGTG
AAATCTAAGAAGCACCCTCAGATCATCAAAAAGGGCAAAAGGCCGGCGGCCACGAAAAAGGCCGGCCAGG
CAAAAAAGAAAAAGGGATCCTACCCATACGATGTTCCAGATTACGCTTACCCATACGATGTTCCAGATTA
CGCTTACCCATACGATGTTCCAGATTACGCTGGTTCGATGGTGAGCAAGGGCGAGGAGCTGTTCACCGGG
GTGGTGCCCATCCTGGTCGAGCTGGACGGCGACGTAAACGGCCACAAGTTCAGCGTGTCCGGCGAGGGCG
AGGGCGATGCCACCTACGGCAAGCTGACCCTGAAGTTCATCTGCACCACCGGCAAGCTGCCCGTGCCCTG
GCCCACCCTCGTGACCACCTTCGGCTACGGCCTGCAGTGCTTCGCCCGCTACCCCGACCACATGAAGCAG
CACGACTTCTTCAAGTCCGCCATGCCCGAAGGCTACGTCCAGGAGCGCACCATCTTCTTCAAGGACGACG
GCAACTACAAGACCCGCGCCGAGGTGAAGTTCGAGGGCGACACCCTGGTGAACCGCATCGAGCTGAAGGG
CATCGACTTCAAGGAGGACGGCAACATCCTGGGGCACAAGCTGGAGTACAACTACAACAGCCACAACGTC
TATATCATGGCCGACAAGCAGAAGAACGGCATCAAGGTGAACTTCAAGATCCGCCACAACATCGAGGACG
GCAGCGTGCAGCTCGCCGACCACTACCAGCAGAACACCCCCATCGGCGACGGCCCCGTGCTGCTGCCCGA
CAACCACTACCTGAGCTACCAGTCCGCCCTGAGCAAAGACCCCAACGAGAAGCGCGATCACATGGTCCTG
CTGGAGTTCGTGACCGCCGCCGGGATCACTCTCGGCATGGACGAGCTGTACAAGTGAGCTTGTCAAGCAG
ATCGTTCAAACATTTGGCAATAAAGTTTCTTAAGATTGAATCCTGTTGCCGGTCTTGCGATGATTATCAT
ATAATTTCTGTTGAATTACGTTAAGCATGTAATAATTAACATGTAATGCATGACGTTATTTATGAGATGG
GTTTTTATGATTAGAGTCCCGCAATTATACATTTAATACGCGATAGAAAACAAAATATAGCGCGCAAACT
AGGATAAATTATCGCGCGCGGTGTCATCTATGTTACTAGATCGACGCTACTAGAATTCGAGCTCGGAGCA
TCTTCATTCTTAAGATATGAAGATAATCTTCAAAAGGCCCCTGGGAATCTGAAAGAAGAGAAGCAGGCCC
ATTTATATGGGAAAGAACAATAGTATTTCTTATATAGGCCCATTTAAGTTGAAAACAATCTTCAAAAGTC
CCACATCGCTTAGATAAGAAAACGAAGCTGAGTTTATATACAGCTAGAGTCGAAGTAGTGATTGACGCTC
GAATGAACAACGGAGTTTTAGTACTCTGGAAACAGAATCTACTAAAACAAGGCAAAATGCCGTGTTTATC
TCGTCAACTTGTTGGCGAGATTTTTTTACTTGTCTCGCTTTACGAATTCCCATGGGGAGCATCTTCATTC
TTAAGATATGAAGATAATCTTCAAAAGGCCCCTGGGAATCTGAAAGAAGAGAAGCAGGCCCATTTATATG
GGAAAGAACAATAGTATTTCTTATATAGGCCCATTTAAGTTGAAAACAATCTTCAAAAGTCCCACATCGC
TTAGATAAGAAAACGAAGCTGAGTTTATATACAGCTAGAGTCGAAGTAGTGATTGATTACAGAGAGATAT
TGAGAAGTTTTAGTACTCTGGAAACAGAATCTACTAAAACAAGGCAAAATGCCGTGTTTATCTCGTCAAC
TTGTTGGCGAGATTTTTTTACTTGTCTCGCTCAGAGAGGATGCACATGTGACCGAGGGACACGAAGTGAT
CCGTTTAAACTATCAGTGTTTGACAGGATATATTGGCGGGTAAACCTAAGAGAAAAGAGCGTTTATTAGA
ATAATCGGATATTTAAAAGGGCGTGAAAAGGTTTATCCGTTCGTCCATTTGTATGTGCATGCCAACCACA
GGGTTCCCCTCGGGAGTCAGCCGTGCGGCTGCATGAAATCCTGGCCGGTTTGTCTGATGCCAAGCTGGCG
GCCTGGCCGGCCAGCTTGGCCGCTGAAGAAACCGAGCGCCGCCGTCTAAAAAGGTGATGTGTATTTGAGT
AAAACAGCTTGCGTCATGCGGTCGCTGCGTATATGATGCGATGAGTAAATAAACAAATACGCAAGGGGAA
CGCATGAAGGTTATCGCTGTACTTAACCAGAAAGGCGGGTCAGGCAAGACGACCATCGCAACCCATCTAG
CCCGCGCCCTGCAACTCGCCGGGGCCGATGTTCTGTTAGTCGATTCCGATCCCCAGGGCAGTGCCCGCGA
TTGGGCGGCCGTGCGGGAAGATCAACCGCTAACCGTTGTCGGCATCGACCGCCCGACGATTGACCGCGAC
GTGAAGGCCATCGGCCGGCGCGACTTCGTAGTGATCGACGGAGCGCCCCAGGCGGCGGACTTGGCTGTGT
CCGCGATCAAGGCAGCCGACTTCGTGCTGATTCCGGTGCAGCCAAGCCCTTACGACATATGGGCCACCGC
CGACCTGGTGGAGCTGGTTAAGCAGCGCATTGAGGTCACGGATGGAAGGCTACAAGCGGCCTTTGTCGTG
TCGCGGGCGATCAAAGGCACGCGCATCGGCGGTGAGGTTGCCGAGGCGCTGGCCGGGTACGAGCTGCCCA
TTCTTGAGTCCCGTATCACGCAGCGCGTGAGCTACCCAGGCACTGCCGCCGCCGGCACAACCGTTCTTGA
ATCAGAACCCGAGGGCGACGCTGCCCGCGAGGTCCAGGCGCTGGCCGCTGAAATTAAATCAAAACTCATT
TGAGTTAATGAGGTAAAGAGAAAATGAGCAAAAGCACAAACACGCTAAGTGCCGGCCGTCCGAGCGCACG
CAGCAGCAAGGCTGCAACGTTGGCCAGCCTGGCAGACACGCCAGCCATGAAGCGGGTCAACTTTCAGTTG
CCGGCGGAGGATCACACCAAGCTGAAGATGTACGCGGTACGCCAAGGCAAGACCATTACCGAGCTGCTAT
CTGAATACATCGCGCAGCTACCAGAGTAAATGAGCAAATGAATAAATGAGTAGATGAATTTTAGCGGCTA
AAGGAGGCGGCATGGAAAATCAAGAACAACCAGGCACCGACGCCGTGGAATGCCCCATGTGTGGAGGAAC
GGGCGGTTGGCCAGGCGTAAGCGGCTGGGTTGTCTGCCGGCCCTGCAATGGCACTGGAACCCCCAAGCCC
GAGGAATCGGCGTGAGCGGTCGCAAACCATCCGGCCCGGTACAAATCGGCGCGGCGCTGGGTGATGACCT
GGTGGAGAAGTTGAAGGCCGCGCAGGCCGCCCAGCGGCAACGCATCGAGGCAGAAGCACGCCCCGGTGAA
TCGTGGCAAGCGGCCGCTGATCGAATCCGCAAAGAATCCCGGCAACCGCCGGCAGCCGGTGCGTCGTCGA
TTAGGAAGCCGCCCAAGGGCGACGAGCAACCAGATTTTTTCGTTCCGATGCTCTATGACGTGGGCACCCG
CGATAGTCGCAGCATCATGGACGTGGCCGTTTTCCGTCTGTCGAAGCGTGACCGACGAGCTGGCGAGGTG
ATCCGCTACGAGCTTCCAGACGGGCACGTAGAGGTTTCCGCAGGGCCGGCCGGCATGGCCAGTGTGTGGG
ATTACGACCTGGTACTGATGGCGGTTTCCCATCTAACCGAATCCATGAACCGATACCGGGAAGGGAAGGG
AGACAAGCCCGGCCGCGTGTTCCGTCCACACGTTGCGGACGTACTCAAGTTCTGCCGGCGAGCCGATGGC
GGAAAGCAGAAAGACGACCTGGTAGAAACCTGCATTCGGTTAAACACCACGCACGTTGCCATGCAGCGTA
CGAAGAAGGCCAAGAACGGCCGCCTGGTGACGGTATCCGAGGGTGAAGCCTTGATTAGCCGCTACAAGAT
CGTAAAGAGCGAAACCGGGCGGCCGGAGTACATCGAGATCGAGCTAGCTGATTGGATGTACCGCGAGATT
ACAGAAGGCAAGAACCCGGACGTGCTGACGGTTCACCCCGATTACTTTTTGATCGATCCCGGCATCGGCC
GTTTTCTCTACCGCCTGGCACGCCGCGCCGCAGGCAAGGCAGAAGCCAGATGGTTGTTCAAGACGATCTA
CGAACGCAGTGGCAGCGCCGGAGAGTTCAAGAAGTTCTGTTTCACCGTGCGCAAGCTGATCGGGTCAAAT
GACCTGCCGGAGTACGATTTGAAGGAGGAGGCGGGGCAGGCTGGCCCGATCCTAGTCATGCGCTACCGCA
ACCTGATCGAGGGCGAAGCATCCGCCGGTTCCTAATGTACGGAGCAGATGCTAGGGCAAATTGCCCTAGC
AGGGGAAAAAGGTCGAAAAAGCTTCTTTCCTGTGGATAGCACGTACATTGGGAACCCAAAGCCGTACATT
GGGAACCGGAACCCGTACATTGGGAACCCAAAGCCGTACATTGGGAACCGGTCACACATGTAAGTGACTG
ATATAAAAGAGAAAAAAGGCGATTTTTCCGCCTAAAACTCTTTAAAACTTATTAAAACTCTTAAAACCCG
CCTGGCCTGTGCATAACTGTCTGGCCAGCGCACAGCCGAACAGCTGCAAAAAGCGCCCACATCAAGGCTC
CGAGTGCGCGGAACCCCTATTTGTTTATTTTTCTAAATACATTCAAATATGTATCCGCTCATGAGACAAT
AACCCTGATAAATGCTTCAATAATATTGAAAAAGGAAGAGTATGGCTAAAATGAGAATATCACCGGAATT
GAAAAAACTGATCGAAAAATACCGCTGCGTAAAAGATACGGAAGGAATGTCTCCTGCTAAGGTATATAAG
CTGGTGGGAGAAAATGAAAACCTATATTTAAAAATGACGGACAGCCGGTATAAAGGGACCACCTATGATG
TGGAACGGGAAAAGGACATGATGCTATGGCTGGAAGGAAAGCTGCCTGTTCCAAAGGTCCTGCACTTTGA
ACGGCATGATGGCTGGAGCAATCTGCTCATGAGTGAGGCCGATGGCGTCCTTTGCTCGGAAGAGTATGAA
GATGAACAAAGCCCTGAAAAGATTATCGAGCTGTATGCGGAGTGCATCAGGCTCTTTCACTCCATCGACA
TATCGGATTGTCCCTATACGAATAGCTTAGACAGCCGCTTAGCCGAATTGGATTACTTACTGAATAACGA
TCTGGCCGATGTGGATTGCGAAAACTGGGAAGAGGACACTCCATTTAAAGATCCGCGCGAGCTGTATGAT
TTTTTAAAGACGGAAAAGCCCGAAGAGGAACTTGTCTTTTCCCACGGCGACCTGGGAGACAGCAACATCT
TTGTGAAAGATGGCAAAGTAAGTGGCTTTATTGATCTTGGGAGAAGCGGCAGGGCGGACAAGTGGTATGA
CATTGCCTTCTGCGTCCGGTCGCTCAGGGAGGATATCGGGGAAGAACAGTATGTCGAGCTATTTTTTGAC
TTACTGGGGATCAAGCCTGATTGGGAGAAAATAAAATATTATATTTTACTGGATGAATTGTTTTAGCTGT
CAGACCAAGTTTACTCATATATACTTTAGATTGATTTAAAACTTCATTTTTAATTTAAAAGGATCTAGGT
GAAGATCCTTTTTGATAATCTCATGACCAAAATCCCTTAACGTGAGTTTTCGTTCCACTGAGCGTCAGAC
CCCGTAGAAAAGATCAAAGGATCTTCTTGAGATCCTTTTTTTCTGCGCGTAATCTGCTGCTTGCAAACAA
AAAAACCACCGCTACCAGCGGTGGTTTGTTTGCCGGATCAAGAGCTACCAACTCTTTTTCCGAAGGTAAC
TGGCTTCAGCAGAGCGCAGATACCAAATACTGTTCTTCTAGTGTAGCCGTAGTTAGGCCACCACTTCAAG
AACTCTGTAGCACCGCCTACATACCTCGCTCTGCTAATCCTGTTACCAGTGGCTGCTGCCAGTGGCGATA
AGTCGTGTCTTACCGGGTTGGACTCAAGACGATAGTTACCGGATAAGGCGCAGCGGTCGGGCTGAACGGG
GGGTTCGTGCACACAGCCCAGCTTGGAGCGAACGACCTACACCGAACTGAGATACCTACAGCGTGAGCTA
TGAGAAAGCGCCACGCTTCCCGAAGGGAGAAAGGCGGACAGGTATCCGGTAAGCGGCAGGGTCGGAACAG
GAGAGCGCACGAGGGAGCTTCCAGGGGGAAACGCCTGGTATCTTTATAGTCCTGTCGGGTTTCGCCACCT
CTGACTTGAGCGTCGATTTTTGTGATGCTCGTCAGGGGGGCGGAGCCTATGGAAAAACGCCAGCAACGCG
GCCTTTTTACGGTTCCTGCTCGGATCTGTTGGACCGGACAGTAGTCATGGTTGATGGGCTGCCTGTATCG
AGTGGTGATTTTGTGCCGAGCTGCCGGTCGGGGAGCTGTTGGCTGGCTGGTGGCAGGATATATTGTGGTG
TAAACAAATTGACGCTTAGACAACTTAATAACACATTGCGGACGTTTTTAATGTACTGGGGTT
Features (pLannotate 1.2.2; 21 found; start..end, strand, type, name):
    127..803     +  promoter       CaMV 35S promoter (enhanced): cauliflower mosaic virus 35S promoter with a duplicated enhancer region
    828..881     +  misc_feature   TMV Ω: translational enhancer from the tobacco mosaic virus 5'-leader sequence (Gallie et al., 1988)
    941..4096    +  CDS            cas9: CAS9_STAAU - Experimental evidence at protein level: Swiss-Prot protein existence level 1. CRISPR (clustered regularly interspaced short palindromic repeat) is an adaptive immune system that provides protection against mobile genetic elements (viruses, transposable elements and conjugative plasmids). CRISPR clusters contain spacers, sequences complementary to antecedent mobile elements, and target invading nucleic acids. CRISPR clusters are transcribed and processed into CRISPR RNA (crRNA). In type II CRISPR systems correct processing of pre-crRNA requires a trans- encoded small RNA (tracrRNA)
   4097..4144    +  CDS            nucleoplasmin NLS: bipartite nuclear localization signal from nucleoplasmin
   4151..4167    +  CDS            3xHA (fragment): three tandem HA epitope tags
   4178..4194    +  CDS            3xHA (fragment): three tandem HA epitope tags
   4205..4231    +  CDS            3xHA (fragment): three tandem HA epitope tags
   4238..4954    +  CDS            EYFP: EYFP is a basic (constitutively fluorescent) green/yellow fluorescent protein published in 1996, derived from Aequorea victoria. It is reported to be a very rapidly-maturing weak dimer with high acid sensitivity.
   4970..5222    +  terminator     NOS terminator: nopaline synthase terminator and poly(A) signal
   5382..5398    +  promoter       AtU6 promoter (fragment): consensus promoter from the three Arabidopsis U6 snRNA genes (Waibel and Filipowicz, 1990; Nekrasov et al., 2013)
   5475..5550    +  misc_RNA       Sa gRNA scaffold: guide RNA scaffold for the Staphylococcus aureus CRISPR/Cas9 system
   5723..5739    +  promoter       AtU6 promoter (fragment): consensus promoter from the three Arabidopsis U6 snRNA genes (Waibel and Filipowicz, 1990; Nekrasov et al., 2013)
   5817..5892    +  misc_RNA       Sa gRNA scaffold: guide RNA scaffold for the Staphylococcus aureus CRISPR/Cas9 system
   5971..5995    +  misc_feature   RB T-DNA repeat: right border repeat from nopaline C58 T-DNA
   6304..6933    +  CDS            pVS1 StaA: stability protein from the Pseudomonas plasmid pVS1 (Heeb et al., 2000)
   7362..8435    +  CDS            pVS1 RepA: replication protein from the Pseudomonas plasmid pVS1 (Heeb et al., 2000)
   8501..8695    +  rep_origin     pVS1 oriV: origin of replication for the Pseudomonas plasmid pVS1 (Heeb et al., 2000)
   8757..8861    +  promoter       AmpR promoter: bla
   8862..9656    +  CDS            KanR: aminoglycoside phosphotransferase; aphA-3; confers resistance to kanamycin
   9827..10415   +  rep_origin     ori: high-copy-number ColE1/pMB1/pBR322/pUC origin of replication
  10551..10575   +  misc_feature   LB T-DNA repeat: left border repeat from nopaline C58 T-DNA
