[The description below was written by a language model from this plasmid's Addgene catalogue record and pLannotate feature annotations shown in this document.]
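Description:
pEPOR2KN0075 is a Level 2 MoClo (Golden Gate) plant expression construct built in the binary backbone pICSL4723, in which Level 1 transcription units were assembled through BpiI sites that were destroyed during cloning. The backbone carries left and right border repeats of nopaline-type T-DNA, so the region between them can be delivered to plant cells by Agrobacterium. It replicates in E. coli from a high-copy ColE1/pUC-type origin. The pVS1 oriV, together with the RepA replication protein and StaA stability protein, supports maintenance in Agrobacterium. Bacterial selection is by kanamycin, through an aphA-3 aminoglycoside phosphotransferase gene driven by the bla promoter. The feature table shows no plant selectable marker within the T-DNA.

The payload consists of three cassettes. In the first, an enhanced CaMV 35S promoter with a duplicated enhancer and the TMV Ω translational leader drive Staphylococcus aureus Cas9. The nuclease is fused at its C-terminus to a bipartite nucleoplasmin nuclear localisation signal, HA epitope repeats and EYFP, and the unit ends with the NOS terminator. The tag and fluorescent fusion allow nuclease expression to be detected and visualised. Downstream are two guide RNA units, each pairing an Arabidopsis U6-26 Pol III promoter (annotated only as short fragments) with the SaCas9 guide scaffold. According to the record, the guides target two Arabidopsis genes annotated as flavin-binding monooxygenase family proteins, AT1G62600 and AT1G62590. The construct belongs to a toolkit made to compare the efficiency and specificity of different Cas nucleases for targeted mutagenesis in plants.
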