Addgene plasmid #117642: pEPOR2KN0075
Purpose: Level2 MoClo construct, containing level1 plant expression cassettes for SaCas9(pEPOR1CB0015) and sgRNA_Flavin-binding monooxygenase family protein {AT1G62600}(pEPOR1CB0098)and sgRNA_Flavin-binding monooxygenase family protein {AT1G62590}(pEPOR1CB0109)
Depositing lab: Nicola Patron. Depositing organization: Earlham Institute. Publication: Comparison of efficiency and specificity of CRISPR-associated (Cas) nucleases in plants: An expanded toolkit for precision genome engineering. Raitskin O, Schudoma C, West A, Patron NJ. PLoS One. 2019 Feb 27;14(2):e0211598. doi: 10.1371/journal.pone.0211598. eCollection 2019. PubMed 30811422.
Backbone
  Vector backbone: pICSL4723
  Vector type: Plant Expression
Growth in bacteria
  Bacterial resistance: Kanamycin, 50 μg/mL
  Growth temperature: 37°C
  Growth strain: DH5alpha
  Copy number: High Copy
Gene/Insert
  Gene/Insert name: [35S:SaCas9(pEPOR1CB0015) ] +[AtU6-26:sgRNA]
  Species: Synthetic
  Cloning method: Restriction Enzyme; 5′ cloning site BpiI (destroyed during cloning); 3′ cloning site BpiI (destroyed during cloning)
Terms and licenses: Academic/Nonprofit Terms; Industry Terms: Not Available to Industry
Depositor comments: Please visit https://www.biorxiv.org/content/early/2018/09/20/422766 for BioRxiv preprint
How to cite: pEPOR2KN0075 was a gift from Nicola Patron (Addgene plasmid # 117642 ; http://n2t.net/addgene:117642 ; RRID:Addgene_117642)
